>Addgene plasmid #121505 | pDL278_P23-DsRed-Express2 | addgene full sequence | sequence record 245474 | Addgene NGS Result
TTTACACTTTATGCTTCCGGCTCGTATGTTGTGTGGAATTGTGAGCGGATAACAATTTCACACAGGAAAC
AGCTATGACCATGATTACGCCAAGCTTTCGAAAAGCCCTGACAACCCTCGTTCCTAAAAAGGAATAAGCG
TTTGGTCAGTAAATAATAGAAATAAAAAATCAGACCTAAGACTGATGACAAAAAGAGCAAATTTTGATAA
AATAGTATTAATTACTAGTTAAGGAGGACAAACATGGATAGCACTGAGAACGTCATCAAGCCCTTCATGC
GCTTCAAGGTGCACATGGAGGGCTCCGTGAACGGCCACGAGTTCGAGATCGAGGGCGAGGGCGAGGGCAA
GCCCTACGAGGGCACCCAGACCGCCAAGCTGCAGGTGACCAAGGGCGGCCCCCTGCCCTTCGCCTGGGAC
ATCCTGTCCCCCCAGTTCCAGTACGGCTCCAAGGTGTACGTGAAGCACCCCGCCGACATCCCCGACTACA
AGAAGCTGTCCTTCCCCGAGGGCTTCAAGTGGGAGCGCGTGATGAACTTCGAGGACGGCGGCGTGGTGAC
CGTGACCCAGGACTCCTCCCTGCAGGACGGCACCTTCATCTACCACGTGAAGTTCATCGGCGTGAACTTC
CCCTCCGACGGCCCCGTAATGCAGAAGAAGACTCTGGGCTGGGAGCCCTCCACCGAGCGCCTGTACCCCC
GCGACGGCGTGCTGAAGGGCGAGATCCACAAGGCGCTGAAGCTGAAGGGCGGCGGCCACTACCTGGTGGA
GTTCAAGTCAATCTACATGGCCAAGAAGCCCGTGAAGCTGCCCGGCTACTACTACGTGGACTCCAAGCTG
GACATCACCTCCCACAACGAGGACTACACCGTGGTGGAGCAGTACGAGCGCGCCGAGGCCCGCCACCACC
TGTTCCAGTAGCTCGGTACCAAATTCCAGAAAAGAGGCCTCCCGAAAGGGGCGCCTTTTTTCGTTTTGGT
CCGAATTCACTGGCCGTCGTTTTACAACGTCGTGACTGGGAAAACCCTGGCGTTACCCAACTTAATCGCC
TTGCAGCACATCCCCCTTTCGCCAGCTGGCGTAATAGCGAAGAGGCCCGCACCGATCGCCCTTCCCAACA
GTTGCGCAGCCTGAATGGCGAATGCCGGGAATTATTCACCACTCCAAGAATTGGAGCCAATCAATTCTTG
CGGAGAACTGTGAATGCGCAAACCAACCCTTGGCAGAACATATCCATCGCGTCCGCCATCTCCAGCAGCC
GCACGCGGCGCATCTCGGCTGTTTTGGCGGATGAGAGAAGATTTTCAGCCTGATACAGATTAAATCAGAA
CGCAGAAGCGGTCTGATAAAACAGAATTTGCCTGGCGGCAGTAGCGCGGTGGTCCCACCTGACCCCATGC
CGAACTCAGAAGTGAAACGCCGTAGCGCCGATGGTAGTGTGGGGTCTCCCCATGCGAGAGTAGGGAACTG
CCAGGCATCAAATAAAACGAAAGGCTCAGTCGAAAGACTGGGCCTTTCGTTTTATCTGTTGTTTGTCGGT
GAACGCTCTCCTGAGTAGGACAAATCCGCCGGGAGCGGATTTGAACGTTGCGAAGCAACGGCCCGGAGGG
TGGCGGGCAGGACGCCCGCCATAAACTGCCAGGCATCAAATTAAGCAGAAGGCCATCCTGACGGATGGCC
TTTTTGCGTTTCTACAAACTCTTCCTGTCGTCATATCTACAAGCCATCCCCCCACAGATACGGTAAACTA
GCCTCGTTTTTGCATCAGGAAAGCAGCTGTTTTGGCGGATGAGAGAAGATTTTCAGCCTGATACAGATTA
AATCAGAACGCAGAAGCGGTCTGATAAAACAGAATTTGCCTGGCGGCAGTAGCGCGGTGGTCCCACCTGA
CCCCATGCCGAACTCAGAAGTGAAACGCCGTAGCGCCGATGGTAGTGTGGGGTCTCCCCATGCGAGAGTA
GGGAACTGCCAGGCATCAAATAAAACGAAAGGCTCAGTCGAAAGACTGGGCCTTTCGTTTTATCTGTTGT
TTGTCGGTGAACGCTCTCCTGAGTAGGACAAATCCGCCGGGAGCGGATTTGAACGTTGCGAAGCAACGGC
CCGGAGGGTGGCGGGCAGGACGCCCGCCATAAACTGCCAGGCATCAAATTAAGCAGAAGGCCATCCTGAC
GGATGGCCTTTTTGCGTTTCTACAAACTCTTCCTGTCGTCATATCTACAAGCCATCCCCCCACAGATACG
GTAAACTAGCCTCGTTTTTGCATCAGGAAAGCAGTCGGGCAGCGTTGGGATTCTGAGACCTCTGAGAGGC
TCTCAGAGCTATCTAAAGCTGAGGGATATATAAATACCTTAGAAAATTATTCGAAGAGCTTAGAAGCGAA
AATAGAGCGTTTAGAGCGCGAGGGGCTGAAATTAGAAAAACTAAAAACACAAATAGCTGACCTAAAAATC
ATGTCTGAGAAAGAACTAGCGGCTATTACCCCTAAAAAAGGCGTGTTCGGTAAAGAATATGTGGAATTGA
CTAAAGAGCAGTTTGAAGAATTTAAAGGGCTGATATACCGAAGCAGAAACCTTGTTCATCAAAAAGAGCT
AGAGAATGAGCAATTAAGGCGGATAGTGCCTCTGAGACGCTCTAAAAACGGTTTTGAAGCGAGTTTGGAA
CGAGCTAAAGAAAAAAGTAAGGGAGAGAGCATAGAGCGTCTTAGGAACGAAAATAGAGCGCTTAGAAGTG
AAAACTCAGTTTTGAGACAGCAAAATGACAAAATGCTAGGAAAACTGAAAGAGTTTATGCCAGATAAAGC
CTTAAAAAATTTTATATCAGAGTTAAGAGCTATTCAGCCAATCGTAAGGGTAGTTAAACGAGTGATTGAA
AAAGGGCTAGGCCTTTGAGCGATTTATGCCGTGAAAGCTAATTGACAATAAGCAAGGGCAAAGTACGCTA
GGACGTGACGAGCCGAAAGGCTTTAGCGTTTCGAGCCGACACGGACAAAGGACGTCCGCCCTTGGTTACT
TGTTGTCAATTAGACCATGGAATAAAGTAAGCGGACATGGTATAATAGCTAGGTCGCAACGTTCTTTCGC
TAAGTTACGAACTTAGATTGGAGGTGAGCGCTGTGAAGACTTTCCTAGAACTTGTTTTGATACCTTTTGT
GGTTGGCGTTGCTGCAGAGGTAAGTGCTGATTGGTTGATTCGGTATGTTCGAAACAAACGCGACAAAAAT
TAACCTGAGTTCTTTTTGAGGACAAAAAAGAAAGACAGTAGTTCCAGCTACTGTTTTTTTTGCGTTGTGC
TATTCGTTTCCTAGAACTTCTAGCGTTAAAATTATTATACCACGTTTGGATTTAGAAAGTCAAAATTTGA
GGTTTTAGGGGTGAATTTTTCGTGAAACGAAAAAGAGGGCTGAAAAGCCCTTAAAAACCCATGCGTAGCA
AGGGTTTTTTCTTATCTTGATAAAATAAAGTTTATAATTTAAGTGTCCAATTTAAAATAATAAACTTAGG
AGAATTGCAGGAACTTTTTTATATACTCAAAAAAATTTTTTTGCAAGAAAATTATAACATGACAGGTACT
GAAAATCAAGTCTTTAAGGACTATTCTAAGAATGGCAAAGATAGAAAGTGGCGAGAACGCAAGTTAAAAA
ATATTGAGCTTGCTGGTCGTTTAGAGCGTTTAGGATATCGTTCGTTTGAACGGGTCTATCAATGTGCCGA
AGTGTTGAAGTTTATCGAACAACAAGACGGCACGAAAAAACTCTATCAGTCTTATTTTTGCAAAAATAAG
CTCTGCCCAATTTGTAACTGGAGACGGTCAATGAAGTATGCTTATCAAGCTGAATTAGTGGTAAATGAAG
CAATGAAACGCTATCCAAAAGGTCGCTTTCTCTTTTTGACCTTGACGATTAAGAACATTAGTGGTGAAAA
ATTAAATAAATCAATTTCAGAAATAGGGCGAGCTTTTAATCGTCTTATGAAATACAAGAAAGTCGATAAA
AATGTTATTGGCTATTTGCGAGCCACTGAGGTAACTTATTCAACTGAGCATGAGAATTATCACCCTCATT
TGCATGTATTGTTATTTGTGAAATCTAGCTATTTTACTGGAAATAATACAAATTACATTAGCCAAGAAGA
ATGGACGAAACTATGGGCTAAGGCGATGAAATTGGATTATACACCTGTAGTTGATATTCGAACCGTCAAA
GCTCATAAACGTAAAAACTTGAAGTCAGCTATTATCGAAACAGCTAAATATCCTGTTAAGCCTTTTGATG
TAGATACAGAAGATGTGACATTATTCTCTGAAATGGTCAAAGAACGGATAACAGAAGATTTAACGAATGG
TTTGCACCGAAAAAGGCAGATTGGTTTTGGAAAGTTGTTCAAGAAAATCAAGGCGGAGTTAGCTCTTGAT
GATGTCGAAGAAGGGAATCTTGTTCAGACCGGAGCAGAAGAATCTGCAGAAAGTACTGGTCGTGAAATTG
TTGCCTTTTGGAATTGGGATAGAAAGAATTATTTTGTGAGGTAGCTGATGAGTAAAACAGTATCAGAATT
AGCTCAAGAATTGGGAGTTAGTAGGCAGTATCTTAATCGGATTTTATCGCAAAATAATCTCGGTCGAAAA
AAAGGGAATAAAAAAGTAGTTTCCGATATGGACGAGAAAGTTATGCAAGGGTTTATTGTTTTCTAAAATC
TGATTACCAATTAGAATGAATATTTCCCAAATATTAAATAATAAAACAAAAAAATTGAAAAAAGTGTTTC
CACCATTTTTTCAATTTTTTTATAATTTTTTTAATCTGTTATTTAAATAGTTTATAGTTAAATTTACATT
TTCATTAGTCCATTCAATATTCTCTCCAAGATAACTACGAACTGCTAACAAAATTCTCTCCCTATGTTCT
AATGGAGAAGATTCAGCCACTGCATTTCCCGCAATATCTTTTGGTATGATTTTACCCGTGTCCATAGTTA
AAATCATACGGCATAAAGTTAATATAGAGTTGGTTTCATCATCCTGATAATTATCTATTAATTCCTCTGA
CGAATCCATAATGGCTCTTCTCACATCAGAAAATGGAATATCAGGTAGTAATTCCTCTAAGTCATAATTT
CCGTATATTCTTTTATTTTTTCGTTTTGCTTGGTAAAGCATTATGGTTAAATCTGAATTTAATTCCTTCT
GAGGAATGTATCCTTGTTCATAAAGCTCTTGTAACCATTCTCCATAAATAAATTCTTGTTTGGGAGGATG
ATTCCACGGTACCATTTCTTGCTGAATAATAATTGTTAATTCAATATATCGTAAGTTGCTTTTATCTCCT
ATTTTTTTTGAAATAGGTCTAATTTTTTGTATAAGTATTTCTTTACTTTGATCTGTCAATGGTTCAGATA
CGACGACTAAAAAGTCAAGATCACTATTTGGTTTTAGTCCACTCTCAACTCCTGATCCAAACATGTAAGT
ACCAATAAGGTTATTTTTTAAATGTTTCCGAAGTATTTTTTTCACTTTATTAATTTGTTCGTATGTATTC
AAATATATCCTCCTCACTATTTTGATTAGTACCTATTTTATATCCATAGTTGTTAATTAAATAAACTTAA
TTTAGTTTATTTATAGATTTCATTGGCTTCTAAATTTTTTATCTAGATAATAATTATTTTAGTTAATTTT
ATTCTAGATTATATATGATATGATCTTTCATTTCCATAAAACTAAAGTAAGTGTAAACCTATTCATTGTT
TTAAAAATATCTCTTGCCAGTCACGTTACGTTATTAGTTATAGTTATTATAACATGTATTCACGAACGAA
AAATCTTCTATATAAAAGATATATTATCTTATCAGTATTGTCAATATATTCAAGGCAATCTGCCTCCTCA
TCCTCTTCATCCTCTTCGTCTTGGTAGCTTTTTAAATATGGCGCTTCATAGAGTAATTCTGTAAAGGTCC
AATTCTCGTTTTCATACCTCGGTATAATCTTACCTATCACCTCAAATGGTTCGCTGGGTTTATCGGACCA
CTTCTGCGCTCGGCCCTTCCGGCTGGCTGGTTTATTGCTGATAAATCTGGAGCCGGTGAGCGTGGGTCTC
GCGGTATCATTGCAGCACTGGGGCCAGATGGTAAGCCCTCCCGTATCGTAGTTATCTACACGACGGGGAG
TCAGGCAACTATGGATGAACGAAATAGACAGATCGCTGAGATAGGTGCCTCACTGATTAAGCATTGGTAA
CTGTCAGACCAAGTTTACTCATATATACTTTAGATTGATTTAAAACTTCATTTTTAATTTAAAAGGATCT
AGGTGAAGATCCTTTTTGATAATCTCATGACCAAAATCCCTTAACGTGAGTTTTCGTTCCACTGAGCGTC
AGACCCCGTAGAAAAGATCAAAGGATCTTCTTGAGATCCTTTTTTTCTGCGCGTAATCTGCTGCTTGCAA
ACAAAAAAACCACCGCTACCAGCGGTGGTTTGTTTGCCGGATCAAGAGCTACCAACTCTTTTTCCGAAGG
TAACTGGCTTCAGCAGAGCGCAGATACCAAATACTGTTCTTCTAGTGTAGCCGTAGTTAGGCCACCACTT
CAAGAACTCTGTAGCACCGCCTACATACCTCGCTCTGCTAATCCTGTTACCAGTGGCTGCTGCCAGTGGC
GATAAGTCGTGTCTTACCGGGTTGGACTCAAGACGATAGTTACCGGATAAGGCGCAGCGGTCGGGCTGAA
CGGGGGGTTCGTGCACACAGCCCAGCTTGGAGCGAACGACCTACACCGAACTGAGATACCTACAGCGTGA
GCTATGAGAAAGCGCCACGCTTCCCGAAGGGAGAAAGGCGGACAGGTATCCGGTAAGCGGCAGGGTCGGA
ACAGGAGAGCGCACGAGGGAGCTTCCAGGGGGAAACGCCTGGTATCTTTATAGTCCTGTCGGGTTTCGCC
ACCTCTGACTTGAGCGTCGATTTTTGTGATGCTCGTCAGGGGGGCGGAGCCTATGGAAAAACGCCAGCAA
CGCGGCCTTTTTACGGTTCCTGGCCTTTTGCTGGCCTTTTGCTCACATGTTCTTTCCTGCGTTATCCCCT
GATTCTGTGGATAACCGTATTACCGCCTTTGAGTGAGCTGATACCGCTCGCCGCAGCCGAACGACCGAGC
GCAGCGAGTCAGTGAGCGAGGAAGCGGAAGAGCGCCCAATACGCAAACCGCCTCTCCCCGCGCGTTGGCC
GATTCATTAATGCAGAAATACGTTTCCCATTTAGCCGTCATTTCAGCACTCGTTAAAAGGTGCTGACTTT
CAACTGCCTGGCACAATAATTTTCCTTTTTCAGTTACAACAAGCTCCAATACGCAAACCGCCTCTCCCCG
CGCGTTGGCCGATTCATTAATGCAGCTGGCACGACAGGTTTCCCGACTGGAAAGCGGGCAGTGAGCGCAA
CGCAATTAATGTGAGTTAGCTCACTCATTAGGCACCCCAGGC
Features (pLannotate 1.2.2; 18 found; start..end, strand, type, name):
      1..31      +  promoter       lac promoter: promoter for the E. coli lac operon
     39..55      +  protein_bind   lac operator: The lac repressor binds to the lac operator to inhibit transcription in E. coli. This inhibition can be relieved by adding lactose or isopropyl-β-D-thiogalactopyranoside (IPTG). lac repressor encoded by lacI
    244..921     +  CDS            DsRed-Express2: noncytotoxic tetrameric variant of DsRed fluorescent protein (Strack et al., 2008) mammalian codon-optimized
    985..1142    +  CDS            lacZα (fragment): LacZα fragment of β-galactosidase; lacZ fragment
   1360..1475    +  ncRNA          5S rRNA: Accession: RF00001 - 5S ribosomal RNA
   1479..1565    +  terminator     rrnB T1 terminator: Escherichia coli rrnB; transcription terminator T1 from the E. coli rrnB gene
   1657..1684    +  terminator     rrnB T2 terminator: transcription terminator T2 from the E. coli rrnB gene
   1858..1973    +  ncRNA          5S rRNA: Accession: RF00001 - 5S ribosomal RNA
   1977..2063    +  terminator     rrnB T1 terminator: Escherichia coli rrnB; transcription terminator T1 from the E. coli rrnB gene
   2155..2182    +  terminator     rrnB T2 terminator: transcription terminator T2 from the E. coli rrnB gene
   2289..2879    +  CDS            pre (fragment): PRE_STRAG - Also known as mob. Experimental evidence at protein level: Swiss-Prot protein existence level 1. The interaction of the RSA site and the PRE protein may not only serves a function in plasmid maintenance, but may also contributes to the distribution of small antibiotic resistance plasmids among Gram- positive bacteria. From Streptococcus agalactiae.
   3571..4521    +  CDS            rep: REP_STRP2 - Protein inferred from homology: Swiss-Prot protein existence level 3. Produces a single-strand nick in a specific site of the plasmid, and this nick results in single-strand replication by rolling circle mechanism. From Streptococcus pneumoniae serotype 2 (strain D39 / NCTC 7466).
   4783..5544    -  CDS            spc: S9AD_ENTFL - Also known as aad9 From Enterococcus faecalis (Streptococcus faecalis).
   6015..6229    +  CDS            bla(M) (fragment): β-lactamase lacking the signal sequence; bla(M); allows cytosolic expression of β-lactamase
   6401..6989    +  rep_origin     ori: high-copy-number ColE1/pMB1/pBR322/pUC origin of replication
   7172..7225    +  CDS            lacI (fragment): lac repressor; lacI; The lac repressor binds to the lac operator to inhibit transcription in E. coli. This inhibition can be relieved by adding lactose or isopropyl-β-D-thiogalactopyranoside (IPTG).
   7326..7414    +  CDS            lacI (fragment): lac repressor; lacI; The lac repressor binds to the lac operator to inhibit transcription in E. coli. This inhibition can be relieved by adding lactose or isopropyl-β-D-thiogalactopyranoside (IPTG).
   7427..7448    +  protein_bind   CAP binding site: CAP binding activates transcription in the presence of cAMP. E. coli catabolite activator protein
