[The description below was written by a language model from this plasmid's Addgene catalogue record and pLannotate feature annotations shown in this document.]
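Description:
pDL278_P23-DsRed-Express2 is an E. coli–streptococcal shuttle plasmid of about 7.5 kb, built on the pDL278 backbone and designed to express a red fluorescent protein in streptococci. It carries two replication systems. A high-copy ColE1/pUC-type origin supports propagation in E. coli. A Gram-positive module, comprising a rep gene annotated as encoding a rolling-circle nicking initiator plus a fragment of the pre/mob gene, allows maintenance in streptococcal hosts. Selection in both hosts relies on the spectinomycin adenylyltransferase gene (spc/aad9) of enterococcal origin. The record notes that considerably higher spectinomycin levels are needed in Streptococcus mutans than in E. coli. A short β-lactamase fragment is also annotated, but it is a truncated remnant, and ampicillin resistance is not listed.

The payload is an approximately 830 bp synthetic cassette inserted between the SacI and SphI sites of the lacZα multiple cloning region. It places the DsRed-Express2 coding sequence, a noncytotoxic tetrameric DsRed variant, under the P23 promoter. P23 itself was not picked up by the automated annotation, but it presumably occupies the unannotated stretch between the lac operator and the DsRed-Express2 open reading frame. The backbone's lac promoter, operator and CAP site lie upstream in the same orientation. Downstream are the residual lacZα fragment and two tandem copies of the rrnB T1/T2 terminator region, which should block read-through into the replication genes. The short lacI fragments are non-functional backbone remnants. According to the catalogue entry and the associated publication title, the plasmid is a fluorescence tool for labelling Streptococcus species and monitoring their behaviour in real time.
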