Addgene plasmid #121505: pDL278_P23-DsRed-Express2
Purpose: E. coli-streptococcal shuttle vector that expresses rfp
Depositing lab: Robert Shields. Depositing organization: University of Florida. Publication: Fluorescence tools adapted for real-time monitoring of the behaviors of Streptococcus species. Shields RC, Kaspar JR, Lee K, Underhill SAM, Burne RA. Appl Environ Microbiol. 2019 May 17. pii: AEM.00620-19. doi: 10.1128/AEM.00620-19. PubMed 31101614.
Backbone
  Vector backbone: pDL278
  Backbone size w/o insert (bp): 6700
  Total vector size (bp): 7462
  Vector type: E. coli streptococcal shuttle vector
Growth in bacteria
  Bacterial resistance: Spectinomycin, 50 μg/mL
  Growth temperature: 37°C
  Growth strain: DH5alpha
  Growth instructions: For E. coli, grow in Lysogeny broth (LB) containing 50μg/mL Spectinomycin. For S. mutans, select at 1000μg/mL on plates. Other streptococci may require selection on lower amounts of spectinomycin (e.g. 500μg/mL)
  Copy number: Unknown
Gene/Insert
  Gene/Insert name: DsRed-Express2
  Species: Synthetic
  Insert size (bp): 830
  GenBank ID: MK301207
  Promoter: P23
  Cloning method: Restriction Enzyme; 5′ cloning site SacI (unknown if destroyed); 3′ cloning site SphI (unknown if destroyed)
  Sequencing primers: 5′ M13_pUC_rev; 3′ M13_pUC_fwd; pBAD_rev
Terms and licenses: Academic/Nonprofit Terms; Industry Terms: Not Available to Industry
How to cite: pDL278_P23-DsRed-Express2 was a gift from Robert Shields (Addgene plasmid # 121505 ; http://n2t.net/addgene:121505 ; RRID:Addgene_121505)
